Addgene plasmid #136833: pEBTetBl-CLIP-Centrin2
Purpose: Mammalian expression of the centrosomal protein Centrin2 N-terminally fused to CLIP-tag
Depositing lab: Kai Johnsson. Depositing organization: Swiss Federal Institute of Technology (EPFL). Publication: Selective chemical crosslinking reveals a Cep57-Cep63-Cep152 centrosomal complex. Lukinavicius G, Lavogina D, Orpinell M, Umezawa K, Reymond L, Garin N, Gonczy P, Johnsson K. Curr Biol. 2013 Feb 4;23(3):265-70. doi: 10.1016/j.cub.2012.12.030. Epub 2013 Jan 17. PubMed 23333316.
Backbone
  Vector backbone: pEBTetBl
  Backbone size w/o insert (bp): 10945
  Vector type: Mammalian Expression
  Selectable markers: Blasticidin
Growth in bacteria
  Bacterial resistance: Ampicillin, 100 μg/mL
  Growth temperature: 37°C
  Growth strain: DH5alpha
  Copy number: High Copy
Gene/Insert
  Gene/Insert name: CLIP-Centrin2
  Species: H. sapiens (human), Synthetic
  Insert size (bp): 1392
  Entrez Gene: CETN2 (a.k.a. CALT, CEN2)
  Promoter: CMV-TetO2
  Tag / fusion protein: FLAG-tag / His-tag (N terminal on insert)
  Cloning method: Gateway Cloning
  Sequencing primers: 5′ CMV_Fwd; 3′ BGH_Rev
Terms and licenses: Academic/Nonprofit Terms; Industry Terms: Not Available to Industry
How to cite: pEBTetBl-CLIP-Centrin2 was a gift from Kai Johnsson (Addgene plasmid # 136833 ; http://n2t.net/addgene:136833 ; RRID:Addgene_136833)
