[The description below was written by a language model from this plasmid's Addgene catalogue record and pLannotate feature annotations shown in this document.]
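Description:
pEBTetBl-CLIP-Centrin2 is an episomal, tetracycline-regulated mammalian expression plasmid built on the pEBTetBl backbone. In E. coli it is maintained through a high-copy ColE1/pUC-type origin and ampicillin resistance (AmpR). In mammalian cells, the Epstein-Barr virus oriP origin together with the EBNA1 coding sequence allows the plasmid to replicate and be retained extrachromosomally. An SV40 promoter-driven blasticidin S deaminase cassette provides selection of transfected cells. Short remnants of EBV genes and of pBR322 tetracycline-resistance and bom sequences are backbone carry-over rather than functional parts.

The payload is human Centrin2 (CETN2), a centrosomal protein, fused at its N-terminus to the CLIP-tag. The annotation software labels the CLIP-tag as an MGMT fragment because the tag is an engineered derivative of human O6-alkylguanine-DNA alkyltransferase that reacts covalently with benzylcytosine-linked probes. A His tag is annotated just upstream of the CLIP-tag. The catalogue also lists an N-terminal FLAG tag, which the feature tables do not annotate. CETN2 was inserted by Gateway recombination and sits between attB1 and attB2 sites, followed by a bGH polyadenylation signal. Expression is driven by a CMV enhancer/promoter carrying two tet operator sites (CMV-TetO2). The same plasmid encodes the TetR repressor, preceded by RSV and SV40 promoter elements and a β-globin intron, so transcription should be held off until tetracycline or doxycycline releases TetR from the operators.

The stated purpose is mammalian expression of CLIP-tagged Centrin2, and the associated work concerns selective chemical crosslinking of centrosomal proteins. The depositor and sequencing-derived records share the same feature layout but differ by about 100 bp, mostly within oriP.
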