Features (pLannotate 1.2.2; 31 found; start..end, strand, type, name):
     85..196     +  polyA_signal   bGH poly(A) signal: bovine growth hormone polyadenylation signal
    737..2526    -  rep_origin     oriP: Epstein-Barr virus oriP replication origin (Yates et al., 2000)
   2527..2745    -  CDS            gL (fragment): GL_EBVB9 - Experimental evidence at protein level: Swiss-Prot protein existence level 1. The heterodimer glycoprotein H-glycoprotein L is required for the fusion of viral and plasma membranes leading to virus entry into the host cell. Acts as a functional inhibitor of gH and maintains gH in an inhibited form. Upon binding to host integrins, gL dissociates from gH leading to activation of the viral fusion glycoproteins gB and gH. Fusion of EBV with B-lymphocytes requires the additional receptor- binding protein gp42, which forms a complex with gH/gL. The heterodimer gH/gL targets also host EPHA
   2828..4755    -  CDS            EBNA1 (fragment): Epstein-Barr nuclear antigen 1, also known as EBNA-1 crucial for latent viral infection, and for episomal amplification of vectors containing the oriP origin (Okita et al., 2013)
   4793..5137    -  CDS            BRRF2_EBVB9 (fragment): Protein inferred from homology: Swiss-Prot protein existence level 3. From Epstein-Barr virus (strain B95-8) (HHV-4) (Human herpesvirus 4).
   5140..5163    -  promoter       tet promoter (fragment): E. coli promoter for tetracycline efflux protein gene
   5276..5380    +  promoter       AmpR promoter: bla
   5381..6241    +  CDS            AmpR: β-lactamase; bla; confers resistance to ampicillin, carbenicillin, and related antibiotics
   6412..7000    +  rep_origin     ori: high-copy-number ColE1/pMB1/pBR322/pUC origin of replication
   7046..7169    -  CDS            TcR (fragment): tetracycline efflux protein; tet; confers resistance to tetracycline
   7207..7504    +  promoter       SV40 promoter: SV40 enhancer and early promoter
   7526..7908    +  CDS            BSD (fragment): blasticidin S deaminase; Aspergillus terreus BSD; confers resistance to blasticidin
   7952..8086    +  polyA_signal   SV40 poly(A) signal: SV40 polyadenylation signal
   8208..8260    -  misc_feature   bom (fragment): basis of mobility region from pBR322
   8391..8484    +  ncRNA          Retro dr1: Accession: RF00214 - Retrovirus direct repeat 1 (dr1)
   8520..8781    +  promoter       RSV promoter: Rous sarcoma virus enhancer/promoter
   8807..8867    +  promoter       SV40 promoter (fragment): SV40 early promoter
   8898..9470    +  intron         β-globin intron: intron from rabbit β-globin gene
   9525..9543    +  promoter       T7 promoter: promoter for bacteriophage T7 RNA polymerase
   9554..10174   +  CDS            tetR: TETR2_ECOLX - Experimental evidence at protein level: Swiss-Prot protein existence level 1. TetR is the repressor of the tetracycline resistance element; its N-terminal region forms a helix-turn-helix structure and binds DNA. Binding of tetracycline to TetR reduces the repressor affinity for the tetracycline resistance gene (tetA) promoter operator sites. From Escherichia coli.
  10216..10337   +  polyA_signal   SV40 poly(A) signal: SV40 polyadenylation signal
  10392..10771   +  enhancer       CMV enhancer: human cytomegalovirus immediate early enhancer
  10772..10975   +  promoter       CMV promoter: human cytomegalovirus (CMV) immediate early promoter
  10977..10996   +  promoter       PLtetO-1 promoter (fragment): modified phage lambda PL promoter with tet operator sites (Lutz and Bujard, 1997)
  10998..11017   +  promoter       PLtetO-1 promoter (fragment): modified phage lambda PL promoter with tet operator sites (Lutz and Bujard, 1997)
  11025..11058   +  promoter       TRE3GV promoter (fragment): 3rd-generation Tet-responsive promoter that can be activated by binding of Tet-On® 3G, optimized for retroviral and lentiviral vectors
  11174..11191   +  CDS            9xHis (fragment): 9xHis affinity tag
  11192..11734   +  CDS            MGMT (fragment): MGMT_HUMAN - Experimental evidence at protein level: Swiss-Prot protein existence level 1. Involved in the cellular defense against the biological effects of O6-methylguanine (O6-MeG) and O4-methylthymine (O4-MeT) in DNA. Repairs the methylated nucleobase in DNA by stoichiometrically transferring the methyl group to a cysteine residue in the enzyme. This is a suicide reaction: the enzyme is irreversibly inactivated. From Homo sapiens (Human).
  11777..11801   +  protein_bind   attB1: mutant version of attB; recombination site for the Gateway® BP reaction BP Clonase™
  11804..12319   +  CDS            CETN2: CETN2_HUMAN - Also known as CALT, CEN2. Experimental evidence at protein level: Swiss-Prot protein existence level 1. As a component of the TREX-2 complex, involved in the export of mRNAs to the cytoplasm through the nuclear pores. From Homo sapiens (Human).
  12327..14      -  protein_bind   attB2 (across the origin): mutant version of attB; recombination site for the Gateway® BP reaction BP Clonase™
>Addgene plasmid #136833 | pEBTetBl-CLIP-Centrin2 | depositor full sequence | sequence record 264096 | Full Sequence
TTGTACAAAGTGGTGATGGCAGCTAGCGGCGCGCCCGGCCGCTCGAGTCTAGAGGGCCCGTTTAAACCCG
CTGATCAGCCTCGACTGTGCCTTCTAGTTGCCAGCCATCTGTTGTTTGCCCCTCCCCCGTGCCTTCCTTG
ACCCTGGAAGGTGCCACTCCCACTGTCCTTTCCTAATAAAATGAGGAAATTGCATCGCATTGTCTGAGTA
GGTGTCATTCTATTCTGGGGGGTGGGGTGGGGCAGGACAGCAAGGGGGAGGATTGGGAAGACAATAGCAG
GCTAGAGGATCGATCCCCGCCCCGGACGAACTAAACCTGACTACGACATCTCTGCCCCTTCTTCGCGGGG
CAGTGCATGTAATCCCTTCAGTTGGTTGGTACAACTTGCCAACTGGGCCCTGTTCCACATGTGACACGGG
GGGGGACCAAACACAAAGGGGTTCTCTGACTGTAGTTGACATCCTTATAAATGGATGTGCACATTTGCCA
ACACTGAGTGGCTTTCATCCTGGAGCAGACTTTGCAGTCTGTGGACTGCAACACAACATTGCCTTTATGT
GTAACTCTTGGCTGAAGCTCTTACACCAATGCTGGGGGACATGTACCTCCCAGGGGCCCAGGAAGACTAC
GGGAGGCTACACCAACGTCAATCAGAGGGGCCTGTGTAGCTACCGATAAGCGGACCCTCAAGAGGGCATT
AGCAATAGTGTTTATAAGGCCCCCTTGTTAACCCTAAACGGGTAGCATATGCTTCCCGGGTAGTAGTATA
TACTATCCAGACTAACCCTAATTCAATAGCATATGTTACCCAACGGGAAGCATATGCTATCGAATTAGGG
TTAGTAAAAGGGTCCTAAGGAACAGCGATATCTCCCACCCCATGAGCTGTCACGGTTTTATTTACATGGG
GTCAGGATTCCACGAGGGTAGTGAACCATTTTAGTCACAAGGGCAGTGGCTGAAGATCAAGGAGCGGGCA
GTGAACTCTCCTGAATCTTCGCCTGCTTCTTCATTCTCCTTCGTTTAGCTAATAGAATAACTGCTGAGTT
GTGAACAGTAAGGTGTATGTGAGGTGCTCGAAAACAAGGTTTCAGGTGACGCCCCCAGAATAAAATTTGG
ACGGGGGGTTCAGTGGTGGCATTGTGCTATGACACCAATATAACCCTCACAAACCCCTTGGGCAATAAAT
ACTAGTGTAGGAATGAAACATTCTGAATATCTTTAACAATAGAAATCCATGGGGTGGGGACAAGCCGTAA
AGACTGGATGTCCATCTCACACGAATTTATGGCTATGGGCAACACATAATCCTAGTGCAATATGATACTG
GGGTTATTAAGATGTGTCCCAGGCAGGGACCAAGACAGGTGAACCATGTTGTTACACTCTATTTGTAACA
AGGGGAAAGAGAGTGGACGCCGACAGCAGCGGACTCCACTGGTTGTCTCTAACACCCCCGAAAATTAAAC
GGGGCTCCACGCCAATGGGGCCCATAAACAAAGACAAGTGGCCACTCTTTTTTTTGAAATTGTGGAGTGG
GGGCACGCGTCAGCCCCCACACGCCGCCCTGCGGTTTTGGACTGTAAAATAAGGGTGTAATAACTTGGCT
GATTGTAACCCCGCTAACCACTGCGGTCAAACCACTTGCCCACAAAACCACTAATGGCACCCCGGGGAAT
ACCTGCATAAGTAGGTGGGCGGGCCAAGATAGGGGCGCGATTGCTGCGATCTGGAGGACAAATTACACAC
ACTTGCGCCTGAGCGCCAAGCACAGGGTTGTTGGTCCTCATATTCACGAGGTCGCTGAGAGCACGGTGGG
CTAATGTTGCCATGGGTAGCATATACTACCCAAATATCTGGATAGCATATGCTATCCTAATCTATATCTG
GGTAGCATAGGCTATCCTAATCTATATCTGGGTAGCATATGCTATCCTAATCTATATCTGGGTAGTATAT
GCTATCCTAATTTATATCTGGGTAGCATAGGCTATCCTAATCTATATCTGGGTAGCATATGCTATCCTAA
TCTATATCTGGGTAGTATATGCTATCCTAATCTGTATCCGGGTAGCATATGCTATCCTAATAGAGATTAG
GGTAGTATATGCTATCCTAATTTATATCTGGGTAGCATATACTACCCAAATATCTGGATAGCATATGCTA
TCCTAATCTATATCTGGGTAGCATATGCTATCCTAATCTATATCTGGGTAGCATAGGCTATCCTAATCTA
TATCTGGGTAGCATATGCTATCCTAATCTATATCTGGGTAGTATATGCTATCCTAATTTATATCTGGGTA
GCATAGGCTATCCTAATCTATATCTGGGTAGCATATGCTATCCTAATCTATATCTGGGTAGTATATGCTA
TCCTAATCTGTATCCGGGTAGCATATGCTATCCTCATGCATATACAGTCAGCATATGATACCCAGTAGTA
GAGTGGGAGTGCTATCCTTTGCATATGCCGCCACCTCCCAAGGGGGCGTGAATTTTCGCTGCTTGTCCTT
TTCCTGCTGGTTGCTCCCATTCTTAGGTGAATTTAAGGAGGCCAGGCTAAAGCCGTCGCATGTCTGATTG
CTCACCAGGTAAATGTCGCTAATGTTTTCCAACGCGAGAAGGTGTTGAGCGCGGAGCTGAGTGACGTGAC
AACATGGGTATGCCCAATTGCCCCATGTTGGGAGGACGAAAATGGTGACAAGACAGATGGCCAGAAATAC
ACCAACAGCACGCATGATGTCTACTGGGGATTTATTCTTTAGTGCGGGGGAATACACGGCTTTTAATACG
ATTGAGGGCGTCTCCTAACAAGTTACATCACTCCTGCCCTTCCTCACCCTCATCTCCATCACCTCCTTCA
TCTCCGTCATCTCCGTCATCACCCTCCGCGGCAGCCCCTTCCACCATAGGTGGAAACCAGGGAGGCAAAT
CTACTCCATCGTCAAAGCTGCACACAGTCACCCTGATATTGCAGGTAGGAGCGGGCTTTGTCATAACAAG
GTCCTTAATCGCATCCTTCAAAACCTCAGCAAATATATGAGTTTGTAAAAAGACCATGAAATAACAGACA
ATGGACTCCCTTAGCGGGCCAGGTTGTGGGCCGGGTCCAGGGGCCATTCCAAAGGGGAGACGACTCAATG
GTGTAAGACGACATTGTGGAATAGCAAGGGCAGTTCCTCGCCTTAGGTTGTAAAGGGAGGTCTTACTACC
TCCATATACGAACACACCGGCGACCCAAGTTCCTTCGTCGGTAGTCCTTTCTACGTGACTCCTAGCCAGG
AGAGCTCTTAAACCTTCTGCAATGTTCTCAAATTTCGGGTTGGAACCTCCTTGACCACGATGCTTTTCCA
AACCACCCTCCTTTTTTGCGCCCTGCCTCCATCACCCTGACCCCGGGGTCCAGTGCTTGGGCCTTCTCCT
GGGTCATCTGCGGGGCCCTGCTCTATCGCTCCCGGGGGCACGTCAGGCTCACCATCTGGGCCACCTTCTT
GGTGGTATTCAAAATAATCGGCTTCCCCTACAGGGTGGAAAAATGGCCTTCTACCTGGAGGGGGCCTGCG
CGGTGGAGACCCGGATGATGATGACTGACTACTGGGACTCCTGGGCCTCTTTTCTCCACGTCCACGACCT
CTCCCCCTGGCTCTTTCACGACTTCCCCCCCTGGCTCTTTCACGTCCTCTACCCCGGCGGCCTCCACTAC
CTCCTCGACCCCGGCCTCCACTACCTCCTCGACCCCGGCCTCCACTGCCTCCTCGACCCCGGCCTCCACC
TCCTGCTCCTGCCCCTCCTGCTCCTGCCCCTCCTCCTGCTCCTGCCCCTCCTGCCCCTCCTGCTCCTGCC
CCTCCTGCCCCTCCTGCTCCTGCCCCTCCTGCCCCTCCTGCTCCTGCCCCTCCTGCCCCTCCTCCTGCTC
CTGCCCCTCCTGCCCCTCCTCCTGCTCCTGCCCCTCCTGCCCCTCCTGCTCCTGCCCCTCCTGCCCCTCC
TGCTCCTGCCCCTCCTGCCCCTCCTGCTCCTGCCCCTCCTGCTCCTGCCCCTCCTGCTCCTGCCCCTCCT
GCTCCTGCCCCTCCTGCCCCTCCTGCCCCTCCTCCTGCTCCTGCCCCTCCTGCTCCTGCCCCTCCTGCCC
CTCCTGCCCCTCCTGCTCCTGCCCCTCCTCCTGCTCCTGCCCCTCCTGCCCCTCCTGCCCCTCCTCCTGC
TCCTGCCCCTCCTGCCCCTCCTCCTGCTCCTGCCCCTCCTCCTGCTCCTGCCCCTCCTGCCCCTCCTGCC
CCTCCTCCTGCTCCTGCCCCTCCTGCCCCTCCTCCTGCTCCTGCCCCTCCTCCTGCTCCTGCCCCTCCTG
CCCCTCCTGCCCCTCCTCCTGCTCCTGCCCCTCCTCCTGCTCCTGCCCCTCCTGCCCCTCCTGCCCCTCC
TGCCCCTCCTCCTGCTCCTGCCCCTCCTCCTGCTCCTGCCCCTCCTGCTCCTGCCCCTCCCGCTCCTGCT
CCTGCTCCTGTTCCACCGTGGGTCCCTTTGCAGCCAATGCAACTTGGACGTTTTTGGGGTCTCCGGACAC
CATCTCTATGTCTTGGCCCTGATCCTGAGCCGCCCGGGGCTCCTGGTCTTCCGCCTCCTCGTCCTCGTCC
TCTTCCCCGTCCTCGTCCATGGTTATCACCCCCTCTTCTTTGAGGTCCACTGCCGCCGGAGCCTTCTGGT
CCAGATGTGTCTCCCTTCTCTCCTAGGCCATTTCCAGGTCCTGTACCTGGCCCCTCGTCAGACATGATTC
ACACTAAAAGAGATCAATAGACATCTTTATTAGACGACGCTCAGTGAATACAGGGAGTGCAGACTCCTGC
CCCCTCCAACAGCCCCCCCACCCTCATCCCCTTCATGGTCGCTGTCAGACAGATCCAGGTCTGAAAATTC
CCCATCCTCCGAACCATCCTCGTCCTCATCACCAATTACTCGCAGCCCGGAAAACTCCCGCTGAACATCC
TCAAGATTTGCGTCCTGAGCCTCAAGCCAGGCCTCAAATTCCTCGTCCCCCTTTTTGCTGGACGGTAGGG
ATGGGGATTCTCGGGACCCCTCCTCTTCCTCTTCAAGGTCACCAGACAGAGATGCTACTGGGGCAACGGA
AGAAAAGCTGGGTGCGGCCTGTGAGGATCAGCTTATCGATGATAAGCTGTCAAACATGAGAATTCTTGAA
GACGAAAGGGCCTCGTGATACGCCTATTTTTATAGGTTAATGTCATGATAATAATGGTTTCTTAGACGTC
AGGTGGCACTTTTCGGGGAAATGTGCGCGGAACCCCTATTTGTTTATTTTTCTAAATACATTCAAATATG
TATCCGCTCATGAGACAATAACCCTGATAAATGCTTCAATAATATTGAAAAAGGAAGAGTATGAGTATTC
AACATTTCCGTGTCGCCCTTATTCCCTTTTTTGCGGCATTTTGCCTTCCTGTTTTTGCTCACCCAGAAAC
GCTGGTGAAAGTAAAAGATGCTGAAGATCAGTTGGGTGCACGAGTGGGTTACATCGAACTGGATCTCAAC
AGCGGTAAGATCCTTGAGAGTTTTCGCCCCGAAGAACGTTTTCCAATGATGAGCACTTTTAAAGTTCTGC
TATGTGGCGCGGTATTATCCCGTGTTGACGCCGGGCAAGAGCAACTCGGTCGCCGCATACACTATTCTCA
GAATGACTTGGTTGAGTACTCACCAGTCACAGAAAAGCATCTTACGGATGGCATGACAGTAAGAGAATTA
TGCAGTGCTGCCATAACCATGAGTGATAACACTGCGGCCAACTTACTTCTGACAACGATCGGAGGACCGA
AGGAGCTAACCGCTTTTTTGCACAACATGGGGGATCATGTAACTCGCCTTGATCGTTGGGAACCGGAGCT
GAATGAAGCCATACCAAACGACGAGCGTGACACCACGATGCCTGCAGCAATGGCAACAACGTTGCGCAAA
CTATTAACTGGCGAACTACTTACTCTAGCTTCCCGGCAACAATTAATAGACTGGATGGAGGCGGATAAAG
TTGCAGGACCACTTCTGCGCTCGGCCCTTCCGGCTGGCTGGTTTATTGCTGATAAATCTGGAGCCGGTGA
GCGTGGGTCTCGCGGTATCATTGCAGCACTGGGGCCAGATGGTAAGCCCTCCCGTATCGTAGTTATCTAC
ACGACGGGGAGTCAGGCAACTATGGATGAACGAAATAGACAGATCGCTGAGATAGGTGCCTCACTGATTA
AGCATTGGTAACTGTCAGACCAAGTTTACTCATATATACTTTAGATTGATTTAAAACTTCATTTTTAATT
TAAAAGGATCTAGGTGAAGATCCTTTTTGATAATCTCATGACCAAAATCCCTTAACGTGAGTTTTCGTTC
CACTGAGCGTCAGACCCCGTAGAAAAGATCAAAGGATCTTCTTGAGATCCTTTTTTTCTGCGCGTAATCT
GCTGCTTGCAAACAAAAAAACCACCGCTACCAGCGGTGGTTTGTTTGCCGGATCAAGAGCTACCAACTCT
TTTTCCGAAGGTAACTGGCTTCAGCAGAGCGCAGATACCAAATACTGTCCTTCTAGTGTAGCCGTAGTTA
GGCCACCACTTCAAGAACTCTGTAGCACCGCCTACATACCTCGCTCTGCTAATCCTGTTACCAGTGGCTG
CTGCCAGTGGCGATAAGTCGTGTCTTACCGGGTTGGACTCAAGACGATAGTTACCGGATAAGGCGCAGCG
GTCGGGCTGAACGGGGGGTTCGTGCACACAGCCCAGCTTGGAGCGAACGACCTACACCGAACTGAGATAC
CTACAGCGTGAGCTATGAGAAAGCGCCACGCTTCCCGAAGGGAGAAAGGCGGACAGGTATCCGGTAAGCG
GCAGGGTCGGAACAGGAGAGCGCACGAGGGAGCTTCCAGGGGGAAACGCCTGGTATCTTTATAGTCCTGT
CGGGTTTCGCCACCTCTGACTTGAGCGTCGATTTTTGTGATGCTCGTCAGGGGGGCGGAGCCTATGGAAA
AACGCCAGCAACGCGGCCTTTTTACGGTTCCTGGCCTTTTGCTGGCCTTGAAGCTGTCCCTGATGGTCGT
CATCTACCTGCCTGGACAGCATGGCCTGCAACGCGGGCATCCCGATGCCGCCGGAAGCGAGAAGAATCAT
AATGGGGAAGGCCATCCAGCCTCGCGTCGAACTAGATGATCCGGCTGTGGAATGTGTGTCAGTTAGGGTG
TGGAAAGTCCCCAGGCTCCCCAGCAGGCAGAAGTATGCAAAGCATGCATCTCAATTAGTCAGCAACCAGG
TGTGGAAAGTCCCCAGGCTCCCCAGCAGGCAGAAGTATGCAAAGCATGCATCTCAATTAGTCAGCAACCA
TAGTCCCGCCCCTAACTCCGCCCATCCCGCCCCTAACTCCGCCCAGTTCCGCCCATTCTCCGCCCCATGG
CTGACTAATTTTTTTTATTTATGCAGAGGCCGAGGCCGCCTCGGCCTCTGAGCTATTCCAGAAGTAGTGA
GGAGGCTTTTTTGGAGGGTGACCGCCACGACCGGTATGGCCAAGCCTTTGTCTCAAGAAGAATCCACCCT
CATTGAAAGAGCAACGGCTACAATCAACAGCATCCCCATCTCTGAAGACTACAGCGTCGCCAGCGCAGCT
CTCTCTAGCGACGGCCGCATCTTCACTGGTGTCAATGTATATCATTTTACTGGGGGACCTTGTGCAGAAC
TCGTGGTGCTGGGCACTGCTGCTGCTGCGGCAGCTGGCAACCTGACTTGTATCGTCGCGATCGGAAATGA
GAACAGGGGCATCTTGAGCCCCTGCGGACGGTGCCGACAGGTGCTTCTCGATCTGCATCCTGGGATCAAA
GCCATAGTGAAGGACAGTGATGGACAGCCGACGGCAGTTGGGATTCGTGAATTGCTGCCCTCTGGTTACG
GTCCGACGCGGCCCGACGGGTCCGAGGGGGGTCGACCTCGAAACTTGTTTATTGCAGCTTATAATGGTTA
CAAATAAAGCAATAGCATCACAAATTTCACAAATAAAGCATTTTTTTCACTGCATTCTAGTTGTGGTTTG
TCCAAACTCATCAATGTATCTTATCATGTCTGGATCTGATCCGAACCCCTTCCTCGACCAATTCTCATGT
TTGACAGCTTATCATCGCAGATCCGGGCAACGTTGTTGCCATTGCTCGACCAATTCTCATGTTTGACAGC
TTATCATCGCAGATCCGTATGGTGCACTCTCAGTACAATCTGCTCTGATGCCGCATAGTTAAGCCAGTAT
CTGCTCCCTGCTTGTGTGTTGGAGGTCGCTGAGTAGTGCGCGAGCAAAATTTAAGCTACAACAAGGCAAG
GCTTGACCGACAATTGCATGAAGAATCTGCTTAGGGTTAGGCGTTTTGCGCTGCTTCGCGATGTACGGGC
CAGATATACGCGTATCTGAGGGGACTAGGGTGTGTTTAGGCGAAAAGCGGGGCTTCGGTTGTACGCGGTT
AGGAGTCCCCTCAGGATATAGTAGTTTCGCTTTTGCATAGGGAGGGGGAAATGTAGTCTTATGCAATACT
CTTGTAGTCTTGCAACATGGTAACGATGAGTTAGCAACATGCCTTACAAGGAGAGAAAAAGCACCGTGCA
TGCCGATTGGTGGAAGTAAGGTGGTACGATCGTGCCTTATTAGGAAGGCAACAGACGGGTCTGACATGGA
TTGGACGAACCACTGAATTCCGCATTGCAGAGATATTGTATTTAAGTGCCTAGCTCGATACAATAAACGC
CATTTGACCATTCACCACATTGGTGTGCACCTCCAAGCTGGCCGGGGATCCTCTAGGGCCTCTGAGCTAT
TCCAGAAGTAGTGAAGAGGCTTTTTTGGAGGCCTAGGCTTTTGCAAAAAGCTCCGGATCGATCCTGAGAA
CTTCAGGGTGAGTTTGGGGACCCTTGATTGTTCTTTCTTTTTCGCTATTGTAAAATTCATGTTATATGGA
GGGGGCAAAGTTTTCAGGGTGTTGTTTAGAATGGGAAGATGTCCCTTGTATCACCATGGACCCTCATGAT
AATTTTGTTTCTTTCACTTTCTACTCTGTTGACAACCATTGTCTCCTCTTATTTTCTTTTCATTTTCTGT
AACTTTTTCGTTAAACTTTAGCTTGCATTTGTAACGAATTTTTAAATTCACTTTTGTTTATTTGTCAGAT
TGTAAGTACTTTCTCTAATCACTTTTTTTTCAAGGCAATCAGGGTATATTATATTGTACTTCAGCACAGT
TTTAGAGAACAATTGTTATAATTAAATGATAAGGTAGAATATTTCTGCATATAAATTCTGGCTGGCGTGG
AAATATTCTTATTGGTAGAAACAACTACATCCTGGTCATCATCCTGCCTTTCTCTTTATGGTTACAATGA
TATACACTGTTTGAGATGAGGATAAAATACTCTGAGTCCAAACCGGGCCCCTCTGCTAACCATGTTCATG
CCTTCTTCTTTTTCCTACAGCTCCTGGGCAACGTGCTGGTTATTGTGCTGTCTCATCATTTTGGCAAAGA
ATTGTAATACGACTCACTATAGGGCGAATTGATATGTCTAGATTAGATAAAAGTAAAGTGATTAACAGCG
CATTAGAGCTGCTTAATGAGGTCGGAATCGAAGGTTTAACAACCCGTAAACTCGCCCAGAAGCTAGGTGT
AGAGCAGCCTACATTGTATTGGCATGTAAAAAATAAGCGGGCTTTGCTCGACGCCTTAGCCATTGAGATG
TTAGATAGGCACCATACTCACTTTTGCCCTTTAGAAGGGGAAAGCTGGCAAGATTTTTTACGTAATAACG
CTAAAAGTTTTAGATGTGCTTTACTAAGTCATCGCGATGGAGCAAAAGTACATTTAGGTACACGGCCTAC
AGAAAAACAGTATGAAACTCTCGAAAATCAATTAGCCTTTTTATGCCAACAAGGTTTTTCACTAGAGAAT
GCATTATATGCACTCAGCGCTGTGGGGCATTTTACTTTAGGTTGCGTATTGGAAGATCAAGAGCATCAAG
TCGCTAAAGAAGAAAGGGAAACACCTACTACTGATAGTATGCCGCCATTATTACGACAAGCTATCGAATT
ATTTGATCACCAAGGTGCAGAGCCAGCCTTCTTATTCGGCCTTGAATTGATCATATGCGGATTAGAAAAA
CAACTTAAATGTGAAAGTGGGTCCGCGTACAGCGGATCCCGGGAATTCAGATCTTATTAAAGCAGAACTT
GTTTATTGCAGCTTATAATGGTTACAAATAAAGCAATAGCATCACAAATTTCACAAATAAAGCATTTTTT
TCACTGCATTCTAGTTGTGGTTTGTCCAAACTCATCAATGTATCTTATCATGTCTGGTCGAATCCATGGC
GCAGAACTGGTAGGTATGGAAGATCCGCGTTGACATTGATTATTGACTAGTTATTAATAGTAATCAATTA
CGGGGTCATTAGTTCATAGCCCATATATGGAGTTCCGCGTTACATAACTTACGGTAAATGGCCCGCCTGG
CTGACCGCCCAACGACCCCCGCCCATTGACGTCAATAATGACGTATGTTCCCATAGTAACGCCAATAGGG
ACTTTCCATTGACGTCAATGGGTGGAGTATTTACGGTAAACTGCCCACTTGGCAGTACATCAAGTGTATC
ATATGCCAAGTACGCCCCCTATTGACGTCAATGACGGTAAATGGCCCGCCTGGCATTATGCCCAGTACAT
GACCTTATGGGACTTTCCTACTTGGCAGTACATCTACGTATTAGTCATCGCTATTACCATGGTGATGCGG
TTTTGGCAGTACATCAATGGGCGTGGATAGCGGTTTGACTCACGGGGATTTCCAAGTCTCCACCCCATTG
ACGTCAATGGGAGTTTGTTTTGGCACCAAAATCAACGGGACTTTCCAAAATGTCGTAACAACTCCGCCCC
ATTGACGCAAATGGGCGGTAGGCGTGTACGGTGGGAGGTCTATATAAGCAGAGCTCTCCCTATCAGTGAT
AGAGATCTCCCTATCAGTGATAGAGATCGTCGACGAGCTCGTTTAGTGAACCGTCAGATCGCCTGGAGAC
GCCATCCACGCTGTTTTGACCTCCATAGAAGACACCGGGACCGATCCAGCCTCCGGACTCTAGCGTTTAA
ACTTAAGCTTACCACCATGGATTATAAAGACGATGATGACAAGCACCACCACCACCACCACGACAAGGAT
TGTGAAATGAAACGCACCACACTGGACAGCCCTTTGGGGAAGCTGGAGCTGTCTGGTTGTGAGCAGGGTC
TGCACGAAATAATTTTTCTGGGCAAGGGGACGTCTGCAGCTGATGCCGTGGAGGTCCCAGCCCCCGCTGC
GGTTCTCGGAGGTCCGGAGCCCCTGATACAGGCTACAGCCTGGCTGAATGCCTATTTCCACCAGCCCGAG
GCTATCGAAGAGTTCCCCGTGCCGGCTCTTCACCATCCCGTTTTCCAGCAAGAGTCGTTCACCAGACAGG
TGTTATGGAAGCTGCTGAAGGTTGTGAAATTCGGAGAAGTGATTTCTGAGTCACACTTAGCAGCCCTGGT
AGGCAACCCCGCAGCCACGGCAGCAGTGAATACGGCACTGGATGGCAATCCTGTCCCTATCCTGATCCCG
TGCCACAGAGTGGTCCAGGGGGATTCGGATGTGGGGCCGTACCTTGGTGGACTGGCCGTGAAGGAATGGC
TTCTGGCCCATGAAGGCCACCGGTTGGGGAAGCCAGGCTTGGGATTCGAACTGGAGGTGCTGTTCCAGGG
CCCCGGTACCGCCATCACAAGTTTGTACAAAAAAGCAGGCTTAATGGCCTCCAACTTTAAGAAGGCAAAC
ATGGCATCAAGTTCTCAGCGAAAAAGAATGAGCCCTAAGCCTGAGCTTACTGAAGAGCAAAAGCAGGAGA
TCCGGGAAGCTTTTGATCTTTTCGATGCGGATGGAACTGGCACCATAGATGTTAAAGAACTGAAGGTGGC
AATGAGGGCCCTGGGCTTTGAACCCAAGAAAGAAGAAATTAAGAAAATGATAAGTGAAATTGATAAGGAA
GGGACAGGAAAAATGAACTTTGGTGACTTTTTAACTGTGATGACCCAGAAAATGTCTGAGAAAGATACTA
AAGAAGAAATCCTGAAAGCTTTCAAGCTCTTTGATGATGATGAAACTGGGAAGATTTCGTTCAAAAATCT
GAAACGCGTGGCCAAGGAGTTGGGTGAGAACCTGACTGATGAGGAGCTGCAGGAAATGATTGATGAAGCT
GATCGAGATGGAGATGGAGAGGTCAGTGAGCAAGAGTTCCTGCGCATCATGAAAAAGACCAGCCTCTATT
AATGATACCCAGCTTTC
