Features (pLannotate 1.2.2; 31 found; start..end, strand, type, name):
     85..196     +  polyA_signal   bGH poly(A) signal: bovine growth hormone polyadenylation signal
    737..2294    -  rep_origin     oriP (fragment): Epstein-Barr virus oriP replication origin (Yates et al., 2000)
   2407..2625    -  CDS            gL (fragment): GL_EBVB9 - Experimental evidence at protein level: Swiss-Prot protein existence level 1. The heterodimer glycoprotein H-glycoprotein L is required for the fusion of viral and plasma membranes leading to virus entry into the host cell. Acts as a functional inhibitor of gH and maintains gH in an inhibited form. Upon binding to host integrins, gL dissociates from gH leading to activation of the viral fusion glycoproteins gB and gH. Fusion of EBV with B-lymphocytes requires the additional receptor- binding protein gp42, which forms a complex with gH/gL. The heterodimer gH/gL targets also host EPHA
   2708..4633    -  CDS            EBNA1: Epstein-Barr nuclear antigen 1, also known as EBNA-1 crucial for latent viral infection, and for episomal amplification of vectors containing the oriP origin (Okita et al., 2013)
   4671..5015    -  CDS            BRRF2_EBVB9 (fragment): Protein inferred from homology: Swiss-Prot protein existence level 3. From Epstein-Barr virus (strain B95-8) (HHV-4) (Human herpesvirus 4).
   5018..5041    -  promoter       tet promoter (fragment): E. coli promoter for tetracycline efflux protein gene
   5154..5258    +  promoter       AmpR promoter: bla
   5259..6119    +  CDS            AmpR: β-lactamase; bla; confers resistance to ampicillin, carbenicillin, and related antibiotics
   6290..6878    +  rep_origin     ori: high-copy-number ColE1/pMB1/pBR322/pUC origin of replication
   6924..7047    -  CDS            TcR (fragment): tetracycline efflux protein; tet; confers resistance to tetracycline
   7085..7382    +  promoter       SV40 promoter: SV40 enhancer and early promoter
   7404..7802    +  CDS            BSD: blasticidin S deaminase; Aspergillus terreus BSD; confers resistance to blasticidin
   7846..7980    +  polyA_signal   SV40 poly(A) signal: SV40 polyadenylation signal
   8102..8154    -  misc_feature   bom (fragment): basis of mobility region from pBR322
   8285..8378    +  ncRNA          Retro dr1: Accession: RF00214 - Retrovirus direct repeat 1 (dr1)
   8414..8675    +  promoter       RSV promoter: Rous sarcoma virus enhancer/promoter
   8701..8761    +  promoter       SV40 promoter (fragment): SV40 early promoter
   8792..9364    +  intron         β-globin intron: intron from rabbit β-globin gene
   9419..9437    +  promoter       T7 promoter: promoter for bacteriophage T7 RNA polymerase
   9448..10068   +  CDS            tetR: TETR2_ECOLX - Experimental evidence at protein level: Swiss-Prot protein existence level 1. TetR is the repressor of the tetracycline resistance element; its N-terminal region forms a helix-turn-helix structure and binds DNA. Binding of tetracycline to TetR reduces the repressor affinity for the tetracycline resistance gene (tetA) promoter operator sites. From Escherichia coli.
  10110..10231   +  polyA_signal   SV40 poly(A) signal: SV40 polyadenylation signal
  10286..10665   +  enhancer       CMV enhancer: human cytomegalovirus immediate early enhancer
  10666..10869   +  promoter       CMV promoter: human cytomegalovirus (CMV) immediate early promoter
  10871..10890   +  promoter       PLtetO-1 promoter (fragment): modified phage lambda PL promoter with tet operator sites (Lutz and Bujard, 1997)
  10892..10911   +  promoter       PLtetO-1 promoter (fragment): modified phage lambda PL promoter with tet operator sites (Lutz and Bujard, 1997)
  10919..10952   +  promoter       TRE3GV promoter (fragment): 3rd-generation Tet-responsive promoter that can be activated by binding of Tet-On® 3G, optimized for retroviral and lentiviral vectors
  11068..11085   +  CDS            9xHis (fragment): 9xHis affinity tag
  11086..11628   +  CDS            MGMT (fragment): MGMT_HUMAN - Experimental evidence at protein level: Swiss-Prot protein existence level 1. Involved in the cellular defense against the biological effects of O6-methylguanine (O6-MeG) and O4-methylthymine (O4-MeT) in DNA. Repairs the methylated nucleobase in DNA by stoichiometrically transferring the methyl group to a cysteine residue in the enzyme. This is a suicide reaction: the enzyme is irreversibly inactivated. From Homo sapiens (Human).
  11671..11695   +  protein_bind   attB1: mutant version of attB; recombination site for the Gateway® BP reaction BP Clonase™
  11698..12213   +  CDS            CETN2: CETN2_HUMAN - Also known as CALT, CEN2. Experimental evidence at protein level: Swiss-Prot protein existence level 1. As a component of the TREX-2 complex, involved in the export of mRNAs to the cytoplasm through the nuclear pores. From Homo sapiens (Human).
  12221..14      -  protein_bind   attB2 (across the origin): mutant version of attB; recombination site for the Gateway® BP reaction BP Clonase™
>Addgene plasmid #136833 | pEBTetBl-CLIP-Centrin2 | addgene full sequence | sequence record 276244 | Addgene NGS Result
TTGTACAAAGTGGTGATGGCAGCTAGCGGCGCGCCCGGCCGCTCGAGTCTAGAGGGCCCGTTTAAACCCG
CTGATCAGCCTCGACTGTGCCTTCTAGTTGCCAGCCATCTGTTGTTTGCCCCTCCCCCGTGCCTTCCTTG
ACCCTGGAAGGTGCCACTCCCACTGTCCTTTCCTAATAAAATGAGGAAATTGCATCGCATTGTCTGAGTA
GGTGTCATTCTATTCTGGGGGGTGGGGTGGGGCAGGACAGCAAGGGGGAGGATTGGGAAGACAATAGCAG
GCTAGAGGATCGATCCCCGCCCCGGACGAACTAAACCTGACTACGACATCTCTGCCCCTTCTTCGCGGGG
CAGTGCATGTAATCCCTTCAGTTGGTTGGTACAACTTGCCAACTGGGCCCTGTTCCACATGTGACACGGG
GGGGGACCAAACACAAAGGGGTTCTCTGACTGTAGTTGACATCCTTATAAATGGATGTGCACATTTGCCA
ACACTGAGTGGCTTTCATCCTGGAGCAGACTTTGCAGTCTGTGGACTGCAACACAACATTGCCTTTATGT
GTAACTCTTGGCTGAAGCTCTTACACCAATGCTGGGGGACATGTACCTCCCAGGGGCCCAGGAAGACTAC
GGGAGGCTACACCAACGTCAATCAGAGGGGCCTGTGTAGCTACCGATAAGCGGACCCTCAAGAGGGCATT
AGCAATAGTGTTTATAAGGCCCCCTTGTTAACCCTAAACGGGTAGCATATGCTTCCCGGGTAGTAGTATA
TACTATCCAGACTAACCCTAATTCAATAGCATATGTTACCCAACGGGAAGCATATGCTATCGAATTAGGG
TTAGTAAAAGGGTCCTAAGGAACAGCGATATCTCCCACCCCATGAGCTGTCACGGTTTTATTTACATGGG
GTCAGGATTCCACGAGGGTAGTGAACCATTTTAGTCACAAGGGCAGTGGCTGAAGATCAAGGAGCGGGCA
GTGAACTCTCCTGAATCTTCGCCTGCTTCTTCATTCTCCTTCGTTTAGCTAATAGAATAACTGCTGAGTT
GTGAACAGTAAGGTGTATGTGAGGTGCTCGAAAACAAGGTTTCAGGTGACGCCCCCAGAATAAAATTTGG
ACGGGGGGTTCAGTGGTGGCATTGTGCTATGACACCAATATAACCCTCACAAACCCCTTGGGCAATAAAT
ACTAGTGTAGGAATGAAACATTCTGAATATCTTTAACAATAGAAATCCATGGGGTGGGGACAAGCCGTAA
AGACTGGATGTCCATCTCACACGAATTTATGGCTATGGGCAACACATAATCCTAGTGCAATATGATACTG
GGGTTATTAAGATGTGTCCCAGGCAGGGACCAAGACAGGTGAACCATGTTGTTACACTCTATTTGTAACA
AGGGGAAAGAGAGTGGACGCCGACAGCAGCGGACTCCACTGGTTGTCTCTAACACCCCCGAAAATTAAAC
GGGGCTCCACGCCAATGGGGCCCATAAACAAAGACAAGTGGCCACTCTTTTTTTTGAAATTGTGGAGTGG
GGGCACGCGTCAGCCCCCACACGCCGCCCTGCGGTTTTGGACTGTAAAATAAGGGTGTAATAACTTGGCT
GATTGTAACCCCGCTAACCACTGCGGTCAAACCACTTGCCCACAAAACCACTAATGGCACCCCGGGGAAT
ACCTGCATAAGTAGGTGGGCGGGCCAAGATAGGGGCGCGATTGCTGCGATCTGGAGGACAAATTACACAC
ACTTGCGCCTGAGCGCCAAGCACAGGGTTGTTGGTCCTCATATTCACGAGGTCGCTGAGAGCACGGTGGG
CTAATGTTGCCATGGGTAGCATATACTACCCAAATATCTGGATAGCATATGCTATCCTAATCTATATCTG
GGTAGCATAGGCTATCCTAATCTATATCTGGGTAGTATATGCTATCCTAATCTGTATCCGGGTAGCATAT
GCTATCCTAATAGAGATTAGGGTAGTATATGCTATCCTAATTTATATCTGGGTAGCATATACTACCCAAA
TATCTGGATAGCATATGCTATCCTAATCTATATCTGGGTAGCATATGCTATCCTAATCTATATCTGGGTA
GCATAGGCTATCCTAATCTATATCTGGGTAGCATATGCTATCCTAATCTATATCTGGGTAGTATATGCTA
TCCTAATTTATATCTGGGTAGCATAGGCTATCCTAATCTATATCTGGGTAGCATATGCTATCCTAATCTA
TATCTGGGTAGTATATGCTATCCTAATCTGTATCCGGGTAGCATATGCTATCCTCATGCATATACAGTCA
GCATATGATACCCAGTAGTAGAGTGGGAGTGCTATCCTTTGCATATGCCGCCACCTCCCAAGGGGGCGTG
AATTTTCGCTGCTTGTCCTTTTCCTGCTGGTTGCTCCCATTCTTAGGTGAATTTAAGGAGGCCAGGCTAA
AGCCGTCGCATGTCTGATTGCTCACCAGGTAAATGTCGCTAATGTTTTCCAACGCGAGAAGGTGTTGAGC
GCGGAGCTGAGTGACGTGACAACATGGGTATGCCCAATTGCCCCATGTTGGGAGGACGAAAATGGTGACA
AGACAGATGGCCAGAAATACACCAACAGCACGCATGATGTCTACTGGGGATTTATTCTTTAGTGCGGGGG
AATACACGGCTTTTAATACGATTGAGGGCGTCTCCTAACAAGTTACATCACTCCTGCCCTTCCTCACCCT
CATCTCCATCACCTCCTTCATCTCCGTCATCTCCGTCATCACCCTCCGCGGCAGCCCCTTCCACCATAGG
TGGAAACCAGGGAGGCAAATCTACTCCATCGTCAAAGCTGCACACAGTCACCCTGATATTGCAGGTAGGA
GCGGGCTTTGTCATAACAAGGTCCTTAATCGCATCCTTCAAAACCTCAGCAAATATATGAGTTTGTAAAA
AGACCATGAAATAACAGACAATGGACTCCCTTAGCGGGCCAGGTTGTGGGCCGGGTCCAGGGGCCATTCC
AAAGGGGAGACGACTCAATGGTGTAAGACGACATTGTGGAATAGCAAGGGCAGTTCCTCGCCTTAGGTTG
TAAAGGGAGGTCTTACTACCTCCATATACGAACACACCGGCGACCCAAGTTCCTTCGTCGGTAGTCCTTT
CTACGTGACTCCTAGCCAGGAGAGCTCTTAAACCTTCTGCAATGTTCTCAAATTTCGGGTTGGAACCTCC
TTGACCACGATGCTTTCCAAACCACCCTCCTTTTTTGCGCCTGCCTCCATCACCCTGACCCCGGGGTCCA
GTGCTTGGGCCTTCTCCTGGGTCATCTGCGGGGCCCTGCTCTATCGCTCCCGGGGGCACGTCAGGCTCAC
CATCTGGGCCACCTTCTTGGTGGTATTCAAAATAATCGGCTTCCCCTACAGGGTGGAAAAATGGCCTTCT
ACCTGGAGGGGGCCTGCGCGGTGGAGACCCGGATGATGATGACTGACTACTGGGACTCCTGGGCCTCTTT
TCTCCACGTCCACGACCTCTCCCCCTGGCTCTTTCACGACTTCCCCCCCTGGCTCTTTCACGTCCTCTAC
CCCGGCGGCCTCCACTACCTCCTCGACCCCGGCCTCCACTACCTCCTCGACCCCGGCCTCCACTGCCTCC
TCGACCCCGGCCTCCACCTCCTGCTCCTGCCCCTCCTGCTCCTGCCCCTCCTCCTGCTCCTGCCCCTCCT
GCCCCTCCTGCTCCTGCCCCTCCTGCCCCTCCYGCTCCTGCCCCTCCTGCCCCTCCTSCTCCTGCCCCTC
CTGCCCCTCCTCCTGCTCCTGCCCCTCCTGCCCCTCCTCCTGCTCCTGCCCCTCCTGCCCCTCCTCCTCC
TSCCCCTCCTCCCCCTCCTGCTCCTGCCCCTCCTGCCCCTCCTGCTCCTGCCCCTCCTGCTCCTGCCCCT
CCTGCTCCTGCCCCTCCTGCTCCTGCCCCTCCTGCCCCTCCTGCCCCTCCTCCTGCTCCTGCCCCTCCTG
CTCCTGCCCCTCCTGCCCCTCCTSCCCCTCCTGCTCCTGCCCCTCCTCCTGCTCCTGCCCCTCCTGCCCC
TCCTGCCCCTCCTCCTGCTCCTGCCCCTCCTGCCCCTCCTCCTGCTCCTGCCCCTCCTCCTGCTCCTGCC
CCTCCTGCCCCTCCTGCCCCTCCTCCTGCTCCTGCCCCTCCTGCCCCTCCTCCTGCTCCTGCCCCTCCTC
CTGCTCCTGCCCCTCCTGCCCCTCCTGCCCCTCCTCCTGCTCCTGCCCCTCCTCCTGCTCCTGCCCCTCC
TGCCCCTCCTGCCCCTCCTGCCCCTCCTCCTGCTCCTGCCCCTCCTCCTGCTCCTGCCCCTCCTGCTCCT
GCCCCTCCCGCTCCTGCTCCTGCTCCTGTTCCACCGTGGGTCCCTTTGCAGCCAATGCAACTTGGACGTT
TTTGGGGTCTCCGGACACCATCTCTATGTCTTGGCCCTGATCCTGAGCCGCCCGGGGCTCCTGGTCTTCC
GCCTCCTCGTCCTCGTCCTCTTCCCCGTCCTCGTCCATGGTTATCACCCCCTCTTCTTTGAGGTCCACTG
CCGCCGGAGCCTTCTGGTCCAGATGTGTCTCCCTTCTCTCCTAGGCCATTTCCAGGTCCTGTACCTGGCC
CCTCGTCAGACATGATTCACACTAAAAGAGATCAATAGACATCTTTATTAGACGACGCTCAGTGAATACA
GGGAGTGCAGACTCCTGCCCCCTCCAACAGCCCCCCCACCCTCATCCCCTTCATGGTCGCTGTCAGACAG
ATCCAGGTCTGAAAATTCCCCATCCTCCGAACCATCCTCGTCCTCATCACCAATTACTCGCAGCCCGGAA
AACTCCCGCTGAACATCCTCAAGATTTGCGTCCTGAGCCTCAAGCCAGGCCTCAAATTCCTCGTCCCCCT
TTTTGCTGGACGGTAGGGATGGGGATTCTCGGGACCCCTCCTCTTCCTCTTCAAGGTCACCAGACAGAGA
TGCTACTGGGGCAACGGAAGAAAAGCTGGGTGCGGCCTGTGAGGATCAGCTTATCGATGATAAGCTGTCA
AACATGAGAATTCTTGAAGACGAAAGGGCCTCGTGATACGCCTATTTTTATAGGTTAATGTCATGATAAT
AATGGTTTCTTAGACGTCAGGTGGCACTTTTCGGGGAAATGTGCGCGGAACCCCTATTTGTTTATTTTTC
TAAATACATTCAAATATGTATCCGCTCATGAGACAATAACCCTGATAAATGCTTCAATAATATTGAAAAA
GGAAGAGTATGAGTATTCAACATTTCCGTGTCGCCCTTATTCCCTTTTTTGCGGCATTTTGCCTTCCTGT
TTTTGCTCACCCAGAAACGCTGGTGAAAGTAAAAGATGCTGAAGATCAGTTGGGTGCACGAGTGGGTTAC
ATCGAACTGGATCTCAACAGCGGTAAGATCCTTGAGAGTTTTCGCCCCGAAGAACGTTTTCCAATGATGA
GCACTTTTAAAGTTCTGCTATGTGGCGCGGTATTATCCCGTGTTGACGCCGGGCAAGAGCAACTCGGTCG
CCGCATACACTATTCTCAGAATGACTTGGTTGAGTACTCACCAGTCACAGAAAAGCATCTTACGGATGGC
ATGACAGTAAGAGAATTATGCAGTGCTGCCATAACCATGAGTGATAACACTGCGGCCAACTTACTTCTGA
CAACGATCGGAGGACCGAAGGAGCTAACCGCTTTTTTGCACAACATGGGGGATCATGTAACTCGCCTTGA
TCGTTGGGAACCGGAGCTGAATGAAGCCATACCAAACGACGAGCGTGACACCACGATGCCTGCAGCAATG
GCAACAACGTTGCGCAAACTATTAACTGGCGAACTACTTACTCTAGCTTCCCGGCAACAATTAATAGACT
GGATGGAGGCGGATAAAGTTGCAGGACCACTTCTGCGCTCGGCCCTTCCGGCTGGCTGGTTTATTGCTGA
TAAATCTGGAGCCGGTGAGCGTGGGTCTCGCGGTATCATTGCAGCACTGGGGCCAGATGGTAAGCCCTCC
CGTATCGTAGTTATCTACACGACGGGGAGTCAGGCAACTATGGATGAACGAAATAGACAGATCGCTGAGA
TAGGTGCCTCACTGATTAAGCATTGGTAACTGTCAGACCAAGTTTACTCATATATACTTTAGATTGATTT
AAAACTTCATTTTTAATTTAAAAGGATCTAGGTGAAGATCCTTTTTGATAATCTCATGACCAAAATCCCT
TAACGTGAGTTTTCGTTCCACTGAGCGTCAGACCCCGTAGAAAAGATCAAAGGATCTTCTTGAGATCCTT
TTTTTCTGCGCGTAATCTGCTGCTTGCAAACAAAAAAACCACCGCTACCAGCGGTGGTTTGTTTGCCGGA
TCAAGAGCTACCAACTCTTTTTCCGAAGGTAACTGGCTTCAGCAGAGCGCAGATACCAAATACTGTCCTT
CTAGTGTAGCCGTAGTTAGGCCACCACTTCAAGAACTCTGTAGCACCGCCTACATACCTCGCTCTGCTAA
TCCTGTTACCAGTGGCTGCTGCCAGTGGCGATAAGTCGTGTCTTACCGGGTTGGACTCAAGACGATAGTT
ACCGGATAAGGCGCAGCGGTCGGGCTGAACGGGGGGTTCGTGCACACAGCCCAGCTTGGAGCGAACGACC
TACACCGAACTGAGATACCTACAGCGTGAGCTATGAGAAAGCGCCACGCTTCCCGAAGGGAGAAAGGCGG
ACAGGTATCCGGTAAGCGGCAGGGTCGGAACAGGAGAGCGCACGAGGGAGCTTCCAGGGGGAAACGCCTG
GTATCTTTATAGTCCTGTCGGGTTTCGCCACCTCTGACTTGAGCGTCGATTTTTGTGATGCTCGTCAGGG
GGGCGGAGCCTATGGAAAAACGCCAGCAACGCGGCCTTTTTACGGTTCCTGGCCTTTTGCTGGCCTTGAA
GCTGTCCCTGATGGTCGTCATCTACCTGCCTGGACAGCATGGCCTGCAACGCGGGCATCCCGATGCCGCC
GGAAGCGAGAAGAATCATAATGGGGAAGGCCATCCAGCCTCGCGTCGAACTAGATGATCCGGCTGTGGAA
TGTGTGTCAGTTAGGGTGTGGAAAGTCCCCAGGCTCCCCAGCAGGCAGAAGTATGCAAAGCATGCATCTC
AATTAGTCAGCAACCAGGTGTGGAAAGTCCCCAGGCTCCCCAGCAGGCAGAAGTATGCAAAGCATGCATC
TCAATTAGTCAGCAACCATAGTCCCGCCCCTAACTCCGCCCATCCCGCCCCTAACTCCGCCCAGTTCCGC
CCATTCTCCGCCCCATGGCTGACTAATTTTTTTTATTTATGCAGAGGCCGAGGCCGCCTCGGCCTCTGAG
CTATTCCAGAAGTAGTGAGGAGGCTTTTTTGGAGGGTGACCGCCACGACCGGTATGGCCAAGCCTTTGTC
TCAAGAAGAATCCACCCTCATTGAAAGAGCAACGGCTACAATCAACAGCATCCCCATCTCTGAAGACTAC
AGCGTCGCCAGCGCAGCTCTCTCTAGCGACGGCCGCATCTTCACTGGTGTCAATGTATATCATTTTACTG
GGGGACCTTGTGCAGAACTCGTGGTGCTGGGCACTGCTGCTGCTGCGGCAGCTGGCAACCTGACTTGTAT
CGTCGCGATCGGAAATGAGAACAGGGGCATCTTGAGCCCCTGCGGACGGTGCCGACAGGTGCTTCTCGAT
CTGCATCCTGGGATCAAAGCCATAGTGAAGGACAGTGATGGACAGCCGACGGCAGTTGGGATTCGTGAAT
TGCTGCCCTCTGGTTATGTGTGGGAGGGCTAACGGTCCGACGCGGCCCGACGGGTCCGAGGGGGGTCGAC
CTCGAAACTTGTTTATTGCAGCTTATAATGGTTACAAATAAAGCAATAGCATCACAAATTTCACAAATAA
AGCATTTTTTTCACTGCATTCTAGTTGTGGTTTGTCCAAACTCATCAATGTATCTTATCATGTCTGGATC
TGATCCGAACCCCTTCCTCGACCAATTCTCATGTTTGACAGCTTATCATCGCAGATCCGGGCAACGTTGT
TGCCATTGCTCGACCAATTCTCATGTTTGACAGCTTATCATCGCAGATCCGTATGGTGCACTCTCAGTAC
AATCTGCTCTGATGCCGCATAGTTAAGCCAGTATCTGCTCCCTGCTTGTGTGTTGGAGGTCGCTGAGTAG
TGCGCGAGCAAAATTTAAGCTACAACAAGGCAAGGCTTGACCGACAATTGCATGAAGAATCTGCTTAGGG
TTAGGCGTTTTGCGCTGCTTCGCGATGTACGGGCCAGATATACGCGTATCTGAGGGGACTAGGGTGTGTT
TAGGCGAAAAGCGGGGCTTCGGTTGTACGCGGTTAGGAGTCCCCTCAGGATATAGTAGTTTCGCTTTTGC
ATAGGGAGGGGGAAATGTAGTCTTATGCAATACTCTTGTAGTCTTGCAACATGGTAACGATGAGTTAGCA
ACATGCCTTACAAGGAGAGAAAAAGCACCGTGCATGCCGATTGGTGGAAGTAAGGTGGTACGATCGTGCC
TTATTAGGAAGGCAACAGACGGGTCTGACATGGATTGGACGAACCACTGAATTCCGCATTGCAGAGATAT
TGTATTTAAGTGCCTAGCTCGATACAATAAACGCCATTTGACCATTCACCACATTGGTGTGCACCTCCAA
GCTGGCCGGGGATCCTCTAGGGCCTCTGAGCTATTCCAGAAGTAGTGAAGAGGCTTTTTTGGAGGCCTAG
GCTTTTGCAAAAAGCTCCGGATCGATCCTGAGAACTTCAGGGTGAGTTTGGGGACCCTTGATTGTTCTTT
CTTTTTCGCTATTGTAAAATTCATGTTATATGGAGGGGGCAAAGTTTTCAGGGTGTTGTTTAGAATGGGA
AGATGTCCCTTGTATCACCATGGACCCTCATGATAATTTTGTTTCTTTCACTTTCTACTCTGTTGACAAC
CATTGTCTCCTCTTATTTTCTTTTCATTTTCTGTAACTTTTTCGTTAAACTTTAGCTTGCATTTGTAACG
AATTTTTAAATTCACTTTTGTTTATTTGTCAGATTGTAAGTACTTTCTCTAATCACTTTTTTTTCAAGGC
AATCAGGGTATATTATATTGTACTTCAGCACAGTTTTAGAGAACAATTGTTATAATTAAATGATAAGGTA
GAATATTTCTGCATATAAATTCTGGCTGGCGTGGAAATATTCTTATTGGTAGAAACAACTACATCCTGGT
CATCATCCTGCCTTTCTCTTTATGGTTACAATGATATACACTGTTTGAGATGAGGATAAAATACTCTGAG
TCCAAACCGGGCCCCTCTGCTAACCATGTTCATGCCTTCTTCTTTTTCCTACAGCTCCTGGGCAACGTGC
TGGTTATTGTGCTGTCTCATCATTTTGGCAAAGAATTGTAATACGACTCACTATAGGGCGAATTGATATG
TCTAGATTAGATAAAAGTAAAGTGATTAACAGCGCATTAGAGCTGCTTAATGAGGTCGGAATCGAAGGTT
TAACAACCCGTAAACTCGCCCAGAAGCTAGGTGTAGAGCAGCCTACATTGTATTGGCATGTAAAAAATAA
GCGGGCTTTGCTCGACGCCTTAGCCATTGAGATGTTAGATAGGCACCATACTCACTTTTGCCCTTTAGAA
GGGGAAAGCTGGCAAGATTTTTTACGTAATAACGCTAAAAGTTTTAGATGTGCTTTACTAAGTCATCGCG
ATGGAGCAAAAGTACATTTAGGTACACGGCCTACAGAAAAACAGTATGAAACTCTCGAAAATCAATTAGC
CTTTTTATGCCAACAAGGTTTTTCACTAGAGAATGCATTATATGCACTCAGCGCTGTGGGGCATTTTACT
TTAGGTTGCGTATTGGAAGATCAAGAGCATCAAGTCGCTAAAGAAGAAAGGGAAACACCTACTACTGATA
GTATGCCGCCATTATTACGACAAGCTATCGAATTATTTGATCACCAAGGTGCAGAGCCAGCCTTCTTATT
CGGCCTTGAATTGATCATATGCGGATTAGAAAAACAACTTAAATGTGAAAGTGGGTCCGCGTACAGCGGA
TCCCGGGAATTCAGATCTTATTAAAGCAGAACTTGTTTATTGCAGCTTATAATGGTTACAAATAAAGCAA
TAGCATCACAAATTTCACAAATAAAGCATTTTTTTCACTGCATTCTAGTTGTGGTTTGTCCAAACTCATC
AATGTATCTTATCATGTCTGGTCGAATCCATGGCGCAGAACTGGTAGGTATGGAAGATCCGCGTTGACAT
TGATTATTGACTAGTTATTAATAGTAATCAATTACGGGGTCATTAGTTCATAGCCCATATATGGAGTTCC
GCGTTACATAACTTACGGTAAATGGCCCGCCTGGCTGACCGCCCAACGACCCCCGCCCATTGACGTCAAT
AATGACGTATGTTCCCATAGTAACGCCAATAGGGACTTTCCATTGACGTCAATGGGTGGAGTATTTACGG
TAAACTGCCCACTTGGCAGTACATCAAGTGTATCATATGCCAAGTACGCCCCCTATTGACGTCAATGACG
GTAAATGGCCCGCCTGGCATTATGCCCAGTACATGACCTTATGGGACTTTCCTACTTGGCAGTACATCTA
CGTATTAGTCATCGCTATTACCATGGTGATGCGGTTTTGGCAGTACATCAATGGGCGTGGATAGCGGTTT
GACTCACGGGGATTTCCAAGTCTCCACCCCATTGACGTCAATGGGAGTTTGTTTTGGCACCAAAATCAAC
GGGACTTTCCAAAATGTCGTAACAACTCCGCCCCATTGACGCAAATGGGCGGTAGGCGTGTACGGTGGGA
GGTCTATATAAGCAGAGCTCTCCCTATCAGTGATAGAGATCTCCCTATCAGTGATAGAGATCGTCGACGA
GCTCGTTTAGTGAACCGTCAGATCGCCTGGAGACGCCATCCACGCTGTTTTGACCTCCATAGAAGACACC
GGGACCGATCCAGCCTCCGGACTCTAGCGTTTAAACTTAAGCTTACCACCATGGATTATAAAGACGATGA
TGACAAGCACCACCACCACCACCACGACAAGGATTGTGAAATGAAACGCACCACACTGGACAGCCCTTTG
GGGAAGCTGGAGCTGTCTGGTTGTGAGCAGGGTCTGCACGAAATAATTTTTCTGGGCAAGGGGACGTCTG
CAGCTGATGCCGTGGAGGTCCCAGCCCCCGCTGCGGTTCTCGGAGGTCCGGAGCCCCTGATACAGGCTAC
AGCCTGGCTGAATGCCTATTTCCACCAGCCCGAGGCTATCGAAGAGTTCCCCGTGCCGGCTCTTCACCAT
CCCGTTTTCCAGCAAGAGTCGTTCACCAGACAGGTGTTATGGAAGCTGCTGAAGGTTGTGAAATTCGGAG
AAGTGATTTCTGAGTCACACTTAGCAGCCCTGGTAGGCAACCCCGCAGCCACGGCAGCAGTGAATACGGC
ACTGGATGGCAATCCTGTCCCTATCCTGATCCCGTGCCACAGAGTGGTCCAGGGGGATTCGGATGTGGGG
CCGTACCTTGGTGGACTGGCCGTGAAGGAATGGCTTCTGGCCCATGAAGGCCACCGGTTGGGGAAGCCAG
GCTTGGGATTCGAACTGGAGGTGCTGTTCCAGGGCCCCGGTACCGCCATCACAAGTTTGTACAAAAAAGC
AGGCTTAATGGCCTCCAACTTTAAGAAGGCAAACATGGCATCAAGTTCTCAGCGAAAAAGAATGAGCCCT
AAGCCTGAGCTTACTGAAGAGCAAAAGCAGGAGATCCGGGAAGCTTTTGATCTTTTCGATGCGGATGGAA
CTGGCACCATAGATGTTAAAGAACTGAAGGTGGCAATGAGGGCCCTGGGCTTTGAACCCAAGAAAGAAGA
AATTAAGAAAATGATAAGTGAAATTGATAAGGAAGGGACAGGAAAAATGAACTTTGGTGACTTTTTAACT
GTGATGACCCAGAAAATGTCTGAGAAAGATACTAAAGAAGAAATCCTGAAAGCTTTCAAGCTCTTTGATG
ATGATGAAACTGGGAAGATTTCGTTCAAAAATCTGAAACGCGTGGCCAAGGAGTTGGGTGAGAACCTGAC
TGATGAGGAGCTGCAGGAAATGATTGATGAAGCTGATCGAGATGGAGATGGAGAGGTCAGTGAGCAAGAG
TTCCTGCGCATCATGAAAAAGACCAGCCTCTATTAATGATACCCAGCTTTC
