>Addgene plasmid #136833 | pEBTetBl-CLIP-Centrin2 | depositor partial sequence | sequence record 264097 | Insert
ATGGGCGGTAGGCGTGTACGGTGGGAGGTCTATATAAGCAGAGCTCTCCCTATCAGTGATAGAGATCTCC
CTATCAGTGATAGAGATCGTCGACGAGCTCGTTTAGTGAACCGTCAGATCGCCTGGAGACGCCATCCACG
CTGTTTTGACCTCCATAGAAGACACCGGGACCGATCCAGCCTCCGGACTCTAGCGTTTAAACTTAAGCTT
ACCACCATGGATTATAAAGACGATGATGACAAGCACCACCACCACCACCACGACAAGGATTGTGAAATGA
AACGCACCACACTGGACAGCCCTTTGGGGAAGCTGGAGCTGTCTGGTTGTGAGCAGGGTCTGCACGAAAT
AATTTTTCTGGGCAAGGGGACGTCTGCAGCTGATGCCGTGGAGGTCCCAGCCCCCGCTGCGGTTCTCGGA
GGTCCGGAGCCCCTGATACAGGCTACAGCCTGGCTGAATGCCTATTTCCACCAGCCCGAGGCTATCGAAG
AGTTCCCCGTGCCGGCTCTTCACCATCCCGTTTTCCAGCAAGAGTCGTTCACCAGACAGGTGTTATGGAA
GCTGCTGAAGGTTGTGAAATTCGGAGAAGTGATTTCTGAGTCACACTTAGCAGCCCTGGTAGGCAACCCC
GCAGCCACGGCAGCAGTGAATACGGCACTGGATGGCAATCCTGTCCCTATCCTGATCCCGTGCCACAGAG
TGGTCCAGGGGGATTCGGATGTGGGGCCGTACCTTGGTGGACTGGCCGTGAAGGAATGGCTTCTGGCCCA
TGAAGGCCACCGGTTGGGGAAGCCAGGCTTGGGATTCGAACTGGAGGTGCTGTTCCAGGGCCCCGGTACC
GCCATCACAAGTTTGTACAAAAAAGCAGGCTTAATGGCCTCCAACTTTAAGAAGGCAAACATGGCATCAA
GTTCTCAGCGAAAAAGAATGAGCCCTAAGCCTGAGCTTACTGAAGAGCAAAAGCAGGAGATCCGGGAAGC
TTTTGATCTTTTCGATGCGGATGGAACTGGCACCATAGATGTTAAAGAACTGAAGGTGGCAATGAGGGCC
CTGGGCTTTGAACCCAAGAAAGAAGAAATTAAGAAAATGATAAGTGAAATTGATAAGGAAGGGACAGGAA
AAATGAACTTTGGTGACTTTTTAACTGTGATGACCCAGAAAATGTCTGAGAAAGATACTAAAGAAGAAAT
CCTGAAAGCTTTCAAGCTCTTTGATGATGATGAAACTGGGAAGATTTCGTTCAAAAATCTGAAACGCGTG
GCCAAGGAGTTGGGTGAGAACCTGACTGATGAGGAGCTGCAGGAAATGATTGATGAAGCTGATCGAGATG
GAGATGGAGAGGTCAGTGAGCAAGAGTTCCTGCGCATCATGAAAAAGACCAGCCTCTATTAA
